Addgene plasmid #201173: pRetroX-TRE3G_NT-GSDMD_NoCys
Purpose: Dox-inducible expression of NT-GSDMD gene in mammalian cells by retroviral transduction
Depositing lab: Jonathan Kagan. Depositing organization: Boston Children's Hospital. Publication: Gasdermin D pore-forming activity is redox-sensitive. Devant P, Borsic E, Ngwa EM, Xiao H, Chouchani ET, Thiagarajah JR, Hafner-Bratkovic I, Evavold CL, Kagan JC. Cell Rep. 2023 Jan 31;42(1):112008. doi: 10.1016/j.celrep.2023.112008. Epub 2023 Jan 19. PubMed 36662620.
Backbone
  Vector backbone: pRetroX-TRE3G
  Backbone size w/o insert (bp): 6600
  Vector type: Retroviral
  Selectable markers: Puromycin
Growth in bacteria
  Bacterial resistance: Ampicillin, 100 μg/mL
  Growth temperature: 37°C
  Growth strain: NEB Stable
  Copy number: High Copy
Gene/Insert
  Gene/Insert name: Gasdermin D N-terminal domain (alt name: GSDMD)
  Species: M. musculus (mouse)
  Insert size (bp): 831
  Mutation: aa1-276 only, C39A, C57A, C77A, C122A, C265A, C192A
  Entrez Gene: Gsdmd (a.k.a. 1810036L03Rik, DF5L, Dfna5l, GsdmD-1, Gsdmdc1, M2-4)
  Promoter: TRE3G
  Cloning method: Restriction Enzyme; 5′ cloning site BamHI (not destroyed); 3′ cloning site EcoRI (not destroyed)
  Sequencing primers: 5′ LNCX_fwd; 3′ MSCV-rev
Terms and licenses: Academic/Nonprofit Terms; Industry Terms: Not Available to Industry
Depositor comments: AE77
How to cite: pRetroX-TRE3G_NT-GSDMD_NoCys was a gift from Jonathan Kagan (Addgene plasmid # 201173 ; http://n2t.net/addgene:201173 ; RRID:Addgene_201173)
