[The description below was written by a language model from this plasmid's Addgene catalogue record and pLannotate feature annotations shown in this document.]
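Description:
pRetroX-TRE3G_NT-GSDMD_NoCys is a self-inactivating gammaretroviral transfer vector built on the pRetroX-TRE3G backbone for doxycycline-inducible expression of a cysteine-free N-terminal fragment of mouse gasdermin D in mammalian cells. It is propagated in bacteria as a high-copy plasmid through a ColE1/pUC-type origin with ampicillin selection (AmpR, β-lactamase). For virus production, a CMV enhancer/promoter fused to a truncated 5' LTR drives transcription of the viral genome in packaging cells. The Ψ packaging signal together with a truncated gag segment lacking its start codon directs encapsidation. The ΔU3 3' LTR inactivates LTR promoter activity after integration, so the internal promoters control expression.

The payload sits between BamHI and EcoRI sites downstream of the TRE3GV promoter, a third-generation Tet-responsive promoter optimised for retroviral use that is activated only when a Tet-On 3G transactivator is present with doxycycline. That transactivator is not encoded on this plasmid and must be supplied separately. The insert encodes residues 1–276 of mouse Gsdmd, the pore-forming fragment normally released by inflammatory caspase cleavage to drive pyroptosis, and it carries the substitutions C39A, C57A, C77A, C122A, C192A and C265A. No epitope tag or reporter is annotated. A mouse PGK promoter downstream drives puromycin N-acetyltransferase for selection of transduced cells.

Because this fragment is constitutively active and cytotoxic, tight inducible control allows stable lines to be established before pore formation is triggered. The associated study concerns the redox sensitivity of gasdermin D pore-forming activity, which suggests the cysteine-less variant is used to test how these residues contribute to that regulation.
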