Features (pLannotate 1.2.2; 18 found; start..end, strand, type, name):
    309..512     +  promoter       CMV promoter: human cytomegalovirus (CMV) immediate early promoter
    513..688     +  LTR            5' LTR (truncated): truncated long terminal repeat from Moloney murine sarcoma virus
    810..1084    +  misc_feature   MESV Ψ (fragment): packaging signal of murine embryonic stem cell virus
   1151..1567    +  CDS            gag (truncated): truncated Moloney murine leukemia virus (MMLV) gag gene lacking the start codon
   1607..1956    +  promoter       TRE3GV promoter: 3rd-generation Tet-responsive promoter that can be activated by binding of Tet-On® 3G, optimized for retroviral and lentiviral vectors
   1969..2796    +  CDS            Gsdmd (fragment): GSDMD_MOUSE - Also known as Gsdmdc1. Experimental evidence at protein level: Swiss-Prot protein existence level 1. [Gasdermin-D, N-terminal]: Promotes pyroptosis in response to microbial infection and danger signals (PubMed:26375003, PubMed:26375259, PubMed:26611636, PubMed:27383986, PubMed:27385778, PubMed:27418190, PubMed:32820063). Produced by the cleavage of gasdermin-D by inflammatory caspases CASP1 or CASP4/CASP11 in response to canonical, as well as non-canonical (such as cytosolic LPS) inflammasome activators (PubMed:26375003, PubMed:26375259, PubMed:26611636, PubMed:27383986, PubMed:2
   2811..3310    +  promoter       PGK promoter: mouse phosphoglycerate kinase 1 promoter
   3331..3930    +  CDS            PuroR: puromycin N-acetyltransferase; pac from Streptomyces alboniger; confers resistance to puromycin
   3997..4069    +  CDS            env (fragment): murine leukemia virus gPr80 envelope polyprotein precursor; env; proteolytically cleaved into gp70SU and p15TM subunits
   4111..4536    +  LTR            3' LTR (ΔU3): self-inactivating 3' long terminal repeat (LTR) from Moloney murine leukemia virus
   4605..4645    +  CDS            rop (fragment): Rop protein, which maintains plasmids at low copy number; rop
   4747..4785    +  misc_feature   bom (fragment): basis of mobility region from pBR322
   4802..5131    +  promoter       SV40 promoter: SV40 enhancer and early promoter
   5137..5238    +  misc_feature   bom (fragment): basis of mobility region from pBR322
   5424..6012    -  rep_origin     ori: high-copy-number ColE1/pMB1/pBR322/pUC origin of replication
   6183..7043    -  CDS            AmpR: β-lactamase; bla; confers resistance to ampicillin, carbenicillin, and related antibiotics
   7044..7148    -  promoter       AmpR promoter: bla
   7334..308     +  enhancer       CMV enhancer (across the origin): human cytomegalovirus immediate early enhancer
>Addgene plasmid #201173 | pRetroX-TRE3G_NT-GSDMD_NoCys | addgene full sequence | sequence record 394436 | Addgene NGS Result
TCCGCGTTACATAACTTACGGTAAATGGCCCGCCTGGCTGACCGCCCAACGACCCCCGCCCATTGACGTC
AATAATGACGTATGTTCCCATAGTAACGCCAATAGGGACTTTCCATTGACGTCAATGGGTGGAGTATTTA
CGGTAAACTGCCCACTTGGCAGTACATCAAGTGTATCATATGCCAAGTACGCCCCCTATTGACGTCAATG
ACGGTAAATGGCCCGCCTGGCATTATGCCCAGTACATGACCTTATGGGACTTTCCTACTTGGCAGTACAT
CTACGTATTAGTCATCGCTATTACCATGGTGATGCGGTTTTGGCAGTACATCAATGGGCGTGGATAGCGG
TTTGACTCACGGGGATTTCCAAGTCTCCACCCCATTGACGTCAATGGGAGTTTGTTTTGGCACCAAAATC
AACGGGACTTTCCAAAATGTCGTAACAACTCCGCCCCATTGACGCAAATGGGCGGTAGGCGTGTACGGTG
GGAGGTCTATATAAGCAGAGCTCAATAAAAGAGCCCACAACCCCTCACTCGGCGCGCCAGTCTTCCGATA
GACTGCGTCGCCCGGGTACCCGTATTCCCAATAAAGCCTCTTGCTGTTTGCATCCGAATCGTGGTCTCGC
TGTTCCTTGGGAGGGTCTCCTCTGAGTGATTGACTACCCACGACGGGGGTCTTTCATTTGGGGGCTCGTC
CGGGATTTGGAGACCCCTGCCCAGGGACCACCGACCCACCACCGGGAGGTAAGCTGGCCAGCAACTTATC
TGTGTCTGTCCGATTGTCTAGTGTCTATGTTTGATGTTATGCGCCTGCGTCTGTACTAGTTAGCTAACTA
GCTCTGTATCTGGCGGACCCGTGGTGGAACTGACGAGTTCTGAACACCCGGCCGCAACCCTGGGAGACGT
CCCAGGGACTTTGGGGGCCGTTTTTGTGGCCCGACCTGAGGAAGGGAGTCGATGTGGAATCCGACCCCGT
CAGGATATGTGGTTCTGGTAGGAGACGAGAACCTAAAACAGTTCCCGCCTCCGTCTGAATTTTTGCTTTC
GGTTTGGAACCGAAGCCGCGCGTCTTGTCTGCTGCAGCGCTGCAGCATCGTTCTGTGTTGTCTCTGTCTG
ACTGTGTTTCTGTATTTGTCTGAAAATTAGGGCCAGACTGTTACCACTCCCTTAAGTTTGACCTTAGGTC
ACTGGAAAGATGTCGAGCGGATCGCTCACAACCAGTCGGTAGATGTCAAGAAGAGACGTTGGGTTACCTT
CTGCTCTGCAGAATGGCCAACCTTTAACGTCGGATGGCCGCGAGACGGCACCTTTAACCGAGACCTCATC
ACCCAGGTTAAGATCAAGGTCTTTTCACCTGGCCCGCATGGACACCCAGACCAGGTCCCCTACATCGTGA
CCTGGGAAGCCTTGGCTTTTGACCCCCCTCCCTGGGTCAAGCCCTTTGTACACCCTAAGCCTCCGCCTCC
TCTTCCTCCATCCGCCCCGTCTCTCCCCCTTGAACCTCCTCGTTCGACCCCGCCTCGATCCTCCCTTTAT
CCAGCCCTCACTCCTTCTCTAGGCGCCGGAATTGAAGATCTCGATGAGGCCCTTTCGTCTTCACTCGAGT
TTACTCCCTATCAGTGATAGAGAACGTATGAAGAGTTTACTCCCTATCAGTGATAGAGAACGTATGCAGA
CTTTACTCCCTATCAGTGATAGAGAACGTATAAGGAGTTTACTCCCTATCAGTGATAGAGAACGTATGAC
CAGTTTACTCCCTATCAGTGATAGAGAACGTATCTACAGTTTACTCCCTATCAGTGATAGAGAACGTATA
TCCAGTTTACTCCCTATCAGTGATAGAGAACGTATGTCGAGGTAGGCGTGTACGGTGGGCGCCTATAAAA
GCAGAGCTCGTTTAGTGAACCGTCAGATCGCCTGGAGCAATTCCACAACACTTTTGTCTTATACTTGGAT
CCGCCACCATGCCATCGGCCTTTGAGAAAGTGGTCAAGAATGTGATCAAGGAGGTAAGCGGCAGCAGAGG
CGATCTCATTCCGGTGGACAGCCTGCGGAACTCCACCAGCTTCAGGCCCTACGCCCTTCTGAACAGGAAA
TTTTCAAGCTCAAGGTTCTGGAAACCCCGTTATTCAGCCGTCAACCTGTCAATCAAGGACATCCTGGAGC
CCAGTGCTCCAGAACCAGAACCGGAGGCCTTTGGCTCCTTCAAAGTCTCTGATGTCGTCGATGGGAACAT
TCAGGGCAGAGTGATGTTGTCAGGCATGGGAGAAGGGAAAATTTCTGGTGGGGCTGCAGTGTCTGACAGT
TCCAGTGCCTCCATGAATGTGGCCATACTGCGTGTGACTCAGAAGACCTGGGAGACCATGCAGCATGAAA
GGCACCTTCAGCAGCCTGAGAACAAAATCCTGCAACAGCTTCGGAGTCGTGGGGATGACCTGTTTGTGGT
GACCGAGGTGCTGCAGACAAAGGAGGAAGTGCAGATCACTGAGGTCCACAGCCAAGAGGGCTCAGGCCAG
TTTACGCTGCCTGGAGCTTTAGCCTTGAAGGGTGAAGGCAAGGGCCACCAAAGCCGGAAGAAGATGGTGA
CCATTCCTGCAGGCAGCATCCTGGCATTCCGAGTGGCCCAACTGCTTATTGGCTCTAAATGGGATATCCT
TCTCGTCTCAGATGAGAAACAGAGGACCTTTGAGCCCTCCTCAGGTGACAGAAAAGCAGTGGGCCAGAGG
CACCATGGCCTCAATGTGCTTGCTGCGCTTGCCTCCATCGGAAAGCAGCTCAGTCTCCTGTCAGATTAGG
GAATTCTACCGGGTAGGGGAGGCGCTTTTCCCAAGGCAGTCTGGAGCATGCGCTTTAGCAGCCCCGCTGG
GCACTTGGCGCTACACAAGTGGCCTCTGGCCTCGCACACATTCCACATCCACCGGTAGGCGCCAACCGGC
TCCGTTCTTTGGTGGCCCCTTCGCGCCACCTTCTACTCCTCCCCTAGTCAGGAAGTTCCCCCCCGCCCCG
CAGCTCGCGTCGTGCAGGACGTGACAAATGGAAGTAGCACGTCTCACTAGTCTCGTGCAGATGGACAGCA
CCGCTGAGCAATGGAAGCGGGTAGGCCTTTGGGGCAGCGGCCAATAGCAGCTTTGCTCCTTCGCTTTCTG
GGCTCAGAGGCTGGGAAGGGGTGGGTCCGGGGGCGGGCTCAGGGGCGGGCTCAGGGGCGGGGCGGGCGCC
CGAAGGTCCTCCGGAGGCCCGGCATTCTGCACGCTTCAAAAGCGCACGTCTGCCGCGCTGTTCTCCTCTT
CCTCATCTCCGGGCCTTTCGACCTGCAGCCCAAGCTTACCATGACCGAGTACAAGCCCACGGTGCGCCTC
GCCACCCGCGACGACGTCCCCAGGGCCGTACGCACCCTCGCCGCCGCGTTCGCCGACTACCCCGCCACGC
GCCACACCGTCGATCCGGACCGCCACATCGAGCGGGTCACCGAGCTGCAAGAACTCTTCCTCACGCGCGT
CGGGCTCGACATCGGCAAGGTGTGGGTCGCGGACGACGGCGCCGCGGTGGCGGTCTGGACCACGCCGGAG
AGCGTCGAAGCGGGGGCGGTGTTCGCCGAGATCGGCCCGCGCATGGCCGAGTTGAGCGGTTCCCGGCTGG
CCGCGCAGCAACAGATGGAAGGCCTCCTGGCGCCGCACCGGCCCAAGGAGCCCGCGTGGTTCCTGGCCAC
CGTCGGCGTCTCGCCCGACCACCAGGGCAAGGGTCTGGGCAGCGCCGTCGTGCTCCCCGGAGTGGAGGCG
GCCGAGCGCGCCGGGGTGCCCGCCTTCCTGGAGACCTCCGCGCCCCGCAACCTCCCCTTCTACGAGCGGC
TCGGCTTCACCGTCACCGCCGACGTCGAGGTGCCCGAAGGACCGCGCACCTGGTGCATGACCCGCAAGCC
CGGTGCCTGACGCCCGCCCCACGACCCGCAGCGCCCGACCGAAAGGAGCGCACGACCCCATGCATCGGCG
TCTCGAGATATCAGTGGTCCAGGCTCTAGTTTTGACTCAACAATATCACCAGCTGAAGCCTATAGAGTAC
GAGCCATAGATAAAATAAAAGATTTTATTTAGTCTCCAGAAAAAGGGGGGAATGAAAGACCCCACCTGTA
GGTTTGGCAAGCTAGCTTAAGTAACGCCATTTTGCAAGGCATGGAAAAATACATAACTGAGAATAGAGAA
GTTCAGATCAAGGTCAGGAACAGATGGAACAGGGTCGACCCTAGAGAACCATCAGATGTTTCCAGGGTGC
CCCAAGGACCTGAAATGACCCTGTGCCTTATTTGAACTAACCAATCAGTTCGCTTCTCGCTTCTGTTCGC
GCGCTTCTGCTCCCCGAGCTCAATAAAAGAGCCCACAACCCCTCACTCGGGGCGCCAGTCCTCCGATTGA
CTGAGTCGCCCGGGTACCCGTGTATCCAATAAACCCTCTTGCAGTTGCATCCGACTTGTGGTCTCGCTGT
TCCTTGGGAGGGTCTCCTCTGAGTGATTGACTACCCGTCAGCGGGGGTCTTTCATTTGGGGGCTCGTCCG
GGATCGGGAGACCCCTGCCCAGGGACCACCGACCCACCACCGGGAGGTAAGCTGGCTGCCTCGCGCGTTT
CGGTGATGACGGTGAAAACCTCTGACACATGCAGCTCCCGGAGACGGTCACAGCTTGTCTGTAAGCGGAT
GCCGGGAGCAGACAAGCCCGTCAGGGCGCGTCAGCGGGTGTTGGCGGGTGTCGGGGCGCAGCCATGACCC
AGTCACGTAGCGATAGCGGAGTGTAGATCCGGCTGTGGAATGTGTGTCAGTTAGGGTGTGGAAAGTCCCC
AGGCTCCCCAGCAGGCAGAAGTATGCAAAGCATGCATCTCAATTAGTCAGCAACCAGGTGTGGAAAGTCC
CCAGGCTCCCCAGCAGGCAGAAGTATGCAAAGCATGCATCTCAATTAGTCAGCAACCATAGTCCCGCCCC
TAACTCCGCCCATCCCGCCCCTAACTCCGCCCAGTTCCGCCCATTCTCCGCCCCATGGCTGACTAATTTT
TTTTATTTATGCAGAGGCCGAGGCCGCCTCGGCCTCTGAGCTATTCCAGAAGTAGTGAGGAGGCTTTTTT
GGAGGCCTAGGCTTTTGCAAAAAGCTTACTGGCTTAACTATGCGGCATCAGAGCAGATTGTACTGAGAGT
GCACCATATGCGGTGTGAAATACCGCACAGATGCGTAAGGAGAAAATACCGCATCAGGCGCTCTTCCGCT
TCCTCGCTCACTGACTCGCTGCGCTCGGTCGTTCGGCTGCGGCGAGCGGTATCAGCTCACTCAAAGGCGG
TAATACGGTTATCCACAGAATCAGGGGATAACGCAGGAAAGAACATGTGAGCAAAAGGCCAGCAAAAGGC
CAGGAACCGTAAAAAGGCCGCGTTGCTGGCGTTTTTCCATAGGCTCCGCCCCCCTGACGAGCATCACAAA
AATCGACGCTCAAGTCAGAGGTGGCGAAACCCGACAGGACTATAAAGATACCAGGCGTTTCCCCCTGGAA
GCTCCCTCGTGCGCTCTCCTGTTCCGACCCTGCCGCTTACCGGATACCTGTCCGCCTTTCTCCCTTCGGG
AAGCGTGGCGCTTTCTCATAGCTCACGCTGTAGGTATCTCAGTTCGGTGTAGGTCGTTCGCTCCAAGCTG
GGCTGTGTGCACGAACCCCCCGTTCAGCCCGACCGCTGCGCCTTATCCGGTAACTATCGTCTTGAGTCCA
ACCCGGTAAGACACGACTTATCGCCACTGGCAGCAGCCACTGGTAACAGGATTAGCAGAGCGAGGTATGT
AGGCGGTGCTACAGAGTTCTTGAAGTGGTGGCCTAACTACGGCTACACTAGAAGGACAGTATTTGGTATC
TGCGCTCTGCTGAAGCCAGTTACCTTCGGAAAAAGAGTTGGTAGCTCTTGATCCGGCAAACAAACCACCG
CTGGTAGCGGTGGTTTTTTTGTTTGCAAGCAGCAGATTACGCGCAGAAAAAAAGGATCTCAAGAAGATCC
TTTGATCTTTTCTACGGGGTCTGACGCTCAGTGGAACGAAAACTCACGTTAAGGGATTTTGGTCATGAGA
TTATCAAAAAGGATCTTCACCTAGATCCTTTTAAATTAAAAATGAAGTTTTAAATCAATCTAAAGTATAT
ATGAGTAAACTTGGTCTGACAGTTACCAATGCTTAATCAGTGAGGCACCTATCTCAGCGATCTGTCTATT
TCGTTCATCCATAGTTGCCTGACTCCCCGTCGTGTAGATAACTACGATACGGGAGGGCTTACCATCTGGC
CCCAGTGCTGCAATGATACCGCGAGACCCACGCTCACCGGCTCCAGATTTATCAGCAATAAACCAGCCAG
CCGGAAGGGCCGAGCGCAGAAGTGGTCCTGCAACTTTATCCGCCTCCATCCAGTCTATTAATTGTTGCCG
GGAAGCTAGAGTAAGTAGTTCGCCAGTTAATAGTTTGCGCAACGTTGTTGCCATTGCTGCAGGCATCGTG
GTGTCACGCTCGTCGTTTGGTATGGCTTCATTCAGCTCCGGTTCCCAACGATCAAGGCGAGTTACATGAT
CCCCCATGTTGTGCAAAAAAGCGGTTAGCTCCTTCGGTCCTCCGATCGTTGTCAGAAGTAAGTTGGCCGC
AGTGTTATCACTCATGGTTATGGCAGCACTGCATAATTCTCTTACTGTCATGCCATCCGTAAGATGCTTT
TCTGTGACTGGTGAGTACTCAACCAAGTCATTCTGAGAATAGTGTATGCGGCGACCGAGTTGCTCTTGCC
CGGCGTCAACACGGGATAATACCGCGCCACATAGCAGAACTTTAAAAGTGCTCATCATTGGAAAACGTTC
TTCGGGGCGAAAACTCTCAAGGATCTTACCGCTGTTGAGATCCAGTTCGATGTAACCCACTCGTGCACCC
AACTGATCTTCAGCATCTTTTACTTTCACCAGCGTTTCTGGGTGAGCAAAAACAGGAAGGCAAAATGCCG
CAAAAAAGGGAATAAGGGCGACACGGAAATGTTGAATACTCATACTCTTCCTTTTTCAATATTATTGAAG
CATTTATCAGGGTTATTGTCTCATGAGCGGATACATATTTGAATGTATTTAGAAAAATAAACAAATAGGG
GTTCCGCGCACATTTCCCCGAAAAGTGCCACCTGACGTCTAAGAAACCATTATTATCATGACATTAACCT
ATAAAAATAGGCGTATCACGAGGCCCTTTCGTCTTCAAGAATTAGCTTGGCCATTGCATACGTTGTATCC
ATATCATAATATGTACATTTATATTGGCTCATGTCCAACATTACCGCCATGTTGACATTGATTATTGACT
AGTTATTAATAGTAATCAATTACGGGGTCATTAGTTCATAGCCCATATATGGAGT
