>Addgene plasmid #201173 | pRetroX-TRE3G_NT-GSDMD_NoCys | depositor partial sequence | sequence record 390350 | NT-GSDMD insert
ATGCCATCGGCCTTTGAGAAAGTGGTCAAGAATGTGATCAAGGAGGTAAGCGGCAGCAGAGGCGATCTCA
TTCCGGTGGACAGCCTGCGGAACTCCACCAGCTTCAGGCCCTACGCCCTTCTGAACAGGAAATTTTCAAG
CTCAAGGTTCTGGAAACCCCGTTATTCAGCCGTCAACCTGTCAATCAAGGACATCCTGGAGCCCAGTGCT
CCAGAACCAGAACCGGAGGCCTTTGGCTCCTTCAAAGTCTCTGATGTCGTCGATGGGAACATTCAGGGCA
GAGTGATGTTGTCAGGCATGGGAGAAGGGAAAATTTCTGGTGGGGCTGCAGTGTCTGACAGTTCCAGTGC
CTCCATGAATGTGGCCATACTGCGTGTGACTCAGAAGACCTGGGAGACCATGCAGCATGAAAGGCACCTT
CAGCAGCCTGAGAACAAAATCCTGCAACAGCTTCGGAGTCGTGGGGATGACCTGTTTGTGGTGACCGAGG
TGCTGCAGACAAAGGAGGAAGTGCAGATCACTGAGGTCCACAGCCAAGAGGGCTCAGGCCAGTTTACGCT
GCCTGGAGCTTTAGCCTTGAAGGGTGAAGGCAAGGGCCACCAAAGCCGGAAGAAGATGGTGACCATTCCT
GCAGGCAGCATCCTGGCATTCCGAGTGGCCCAACTGCTTATTGGCTCTAAATGGGATATCCTTCTCGTCT
CAGATGAGAAACAGAGGACCTTTGAGCCCTCCTCAGGTGACAGAAAAGCAGTGGGCCAGAGGCACCATGG
CCTCAATGTGCTTGCTGCGCTTGCCTCCATCGGAAAGCAGCTCAGTCTCCTGTCAGATTAG
